>Addgene plasmid #41101 | siCheck2-4xmiR307_21nt-seedonly | addgene partial sequence | sequence record 56306 | psiCHECK2-F 5'-GTCCGCAACTACAACGCCTACCTT-3'
ATGTTCATCGAGTCCGACCCTGGGTTCTTTTCCAACGCTATTGTCGAGGGAGCTAAGAAGTTCCCTAACA
CCGAGTTCGTGAAGGTGAAGGGCCTCCACTTCAGCCAGGAGGACGCTCCAGATGAAATGGGTAAGTACAT
CAAGAGCTTCGTGGAGCGCGTGCTGAAGAACGAGCAGTAATTCTAGGCGATCGCTCGACTAACAGACGTC
TGAGGTTGACTAACAGACGTCTGAGGTTGACTAACAGACGTCTGAGGTTGACTAACAGACGTCTGAGGTT
GACCGGCCGCTGGCCGCAATAAAATATCTTTATTTTCATTACATCTGTGTGTTGGTTTTTTGTGTGAGGA
TCTAAATGAGTCTTCGGACCTCGCGGGGGCCGCTTAAGCGGTGGTTAGGGTTTGTCTGACGCGGGGGGAG
GGGGAAGGAACGAAACACTCTCATTCGGAGGCGGCTCGGGGTTTGGTCTTGGTGGCCACGGGCACGCAGA
AGAGCGCCGCGATCCTCTTAAGCACCCCCCCGCCCTCCGTGGAGGCGGGGGTTTGGTCGGCGGGTGGTAA
CTGGCGGGCCGCTGACTCGGGCGGGTCGCGCGCCCCAGAGTGTGACCTTTTCGGTCTGCTCGCAGACCCC
CGGGCGGCGCCGCCGCGGCGGCGACGGGCTCGCTGGGTCCTAGGCTCCATGGGGACCGTATACGTGGACA
GGCTCTGGAGCATCCGCACGACTGCGGTGATATTACCGGAGACCTTCTGCGGGACGAGCCGGGTCACGCG
GCTGACGCGGAGCGTCCGTTGGGCG
