[The description below was written by a language model from this plasmid's Addgene catalogue record.]
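Description:
siCheck2-4xmiR307_21nt-seedonly is a dual-luciferase microRNA sensor plasmid built on the siCheck2 backbone, with a total size of about 6.2 kb. It is propagated in E. coli under ampicillin selection; the record lists the copy number as unknown and does not itemise the origin of replication or the promoters. No feature table is provided. In vectors of the psiCHECK-2 type, a Renilla luciferase reporter carries a multiple cloning site just downstream of its coding sequence, and a separately expressed firefly luciferase on the same plasmid serves as an internal normalisation control. This general layout is not spelled out in the catalogue fields, so it should be treated as background on the backbone.

The payload is a 92 bp synthetic insert cloned between XhoI and NotI. The record does not say whether these sites survived cloning. The insert name indicates four copies of a target site for miR-307, designed against the 21-nucleotide form of the miRNA and pairing through the seed region only rather than with full complementarity. Placed in the reporter's 3′ untranslated region, such sites make luciferase output sensitive to repression by the matching miRNA. Seed-only pairing models typical animal miRNA-style regulation rather than siRNA-like cleavage.

The associated publication examines how Dicer partner proteins set the length of mature miRNAs in flies and mammals. The construct is therefore presumably meant for reporter assays in transfected cells that compare how miR-307 isoforms of different lengths, which can differ in their seed sequence, silence a target. The record does not specify the cell type used.
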