Addgene plasmid #41101: siCheck2-4xmiR307_21nt-seedonly
Depositing lab: Phillip Zamore. Depositing organization: University of Massachusetts, Worcester. Publication: Dicer Partner Proteins Tune the Length of Mature miRNAs in Flies and Mammals. Fukunaga R, Han BW, Hung JH, Xu J, Weng Z, Zamore PD. Cell. 2012 Oct 9. pii: S0092-8674(12)01171-3. doi: 10.1016/j.cell.2012.09.027. PubMed 23063653.
Backbone
  Vector backbone: siCheck2
  Backbone size w/o insert (bp): 6000
  Total vector size (bp): 6200
  Vector type: Luciferase
Growth in bacteria
  Bacterial resistance: Ampicillin, 100 μg/mL
  Growth temperature: 37°C
  Growth strain: Mach1
  Copy number: Unknown
Gene/Insert
  Gene/Insert name: 4xmiR307_21nt-seedonly
  Species: Synthetic
  Insert size (bp): 92
  Cloning method: Restriction Enzyme; 5′ cloning site XhoI (unknown if destroyed); 3′ cloning site NotI (unknown if destroyed)
  Sequencing primers: 5′ ATGAAATGGGTAAGTACATCAAGAGCTTCG; 3′ TCCTCACACAAAAAACCAACACACAGATGT
Terms and licenses: Academic/Nonprofit Terms; Industry Terms: Not Available to Industry
How to cite: siCheck2-4xmiR307_21nt-seedonly was a gift from Phillip Zamore (Addgene plasmid # 41101 ; http://n2t.net/addgene:41101 ; RRID:Addgene_41101)
